>Addgene plasmid #139817 | pFUW-tetO-L-MYC | addgene full sequence | sequence record 275642 | Addgene NGS Result
ACCATTATCGTTTCAGACCCACCTCCCAACCCCGAGGGGACCCGACAGGCCCGAAGGAATAGAAGAAGAA
GGTGGAGAGAGAGACAGAGACAGATCCATTCGATTAGTGAACGGATCGGCACTGCGTGCGCCAATTCTGC
AGACAAATGGCAGTATTCATCCACAATTTTAAAAGAAAAGGGGGGATTGGGGGGTACAGTGCAGGGGAAA
GAATAGTAGACATAATAGCAACAGACATACAAACTAAAGAATTACAAAAACAAATTACAAAAATTCAAAA
TTTTCGGGTTTATTACAGGGACAGCAGAGATCCAGTTTGGTTAGATCTCGAGTTTACCACTCCCTATCAG
TGATAGAGAAAAGTGAAAGTCGAGTTTACCACTCCCTATCAGTGATAGAGAAAAGTGAAAGTCGAGTTTA
CCACTCCCTATCAGTGATAGAGAAAAGTGAAAGTCGAGTTTACCACTCCCTATCAGTGATAGAGAAAAGT
GAAAGTCGAGTTTACCACTCCCTATCAGTGATAGAGAAAAGTGAAAGTCGAGTTTACCACTCCCTATCAG
TGATAGAGAAAAGTGAAAGTCGAGTTTACCACTCCCTATCAGTGATAGAGAAAAGTGAAAGTCGAGCTCG
GTACCCGGGTCGAGGTAGGCGTGTACGGTGGGAGGCCTATATAAGCAGAGCTCGTTTAGTGAACCGTCAG
ATCGCCTGGAGACGCCATCCACGCTGTTTTGACCTCCATAGAAGACACCGGGACCGATCCAGCCTCCGCG
GCCCCGAATTCATGGACTACGACTCGTACCAGCACTATTTCTACGACTATGACTGCGGGGAGGATTTCTA
CCGCTCCACGGCGCCCAGCGAGGACATCTGGAAGAAATTCGAGCTGGTGCCATCGCCCCCCACGTCGCCG
CCCTGGGGCTTGGGTCCCGGCGCAGGGGACCCGGCCCCCGGGATTGGTCCCCCGGAGCCGTGGCCCGGAG
GGTGCACCGGAGACGAAGCGGAATCCCGGGGCCACTCGAAAGGCTGGGGCAGGAACTACGCCTCCATCAT
ACGCCGTGACTGCATGTGGAGCGGCTTCTCGGCCCGGGAACGGCTGGAGAGAGCTGTGAGCGACCGGCTC
GCTCCTGGCGCGCCCCGGGGGAACCCGCCCAAGGCGTCCGCCGCCCCGGACTGCACTCCCAGCCTCGAAG
CCGGCAACCCGGCGCCCGCCGCCCCCTGTCCGCTGGGCGAACCCAAGACCCAGGCCTGCTCCGGGTCCGA
GAGCCCAAGCGACTCGGAGAATGAAGAAATTGATGTTGTGACAGTAGAGAAGAGGCAGTCTCTGGGTATT
CGGAAGCCGGTCACCATCACGGTGCGAGCAGACCCCCTGGATCCCTGCATGAAGCATTTCCACATCTCCA
TCCATCAGCAACAGCACAACTATGCTGCCCGTTTTCCTCCAGAAAGCTGCTCCCAAGAAGAGGCTTCAGA
GAGGGGTCCCCAAGAAGAGGTTCTGGAGAGAGATGCTGCAGGGGAAAAGGAAGATGAGGAGGATGAAGAG
ATTGTGAGTCCCCCACCTGTAGAAAGTGAGGCTGCCCAGTCCTGCCACCCCAAACCTGTCAGTTCTGATA
CTGAGGATGTGACCAAGAGGAAGAATCACAACTTCCTGGAGCGCAAGAGGCGGAATGACCTGCGTTCGCG
ATTCTTGGCGCTGAGGGACCAGGTGCCCACCCTGGCCAGCTGCTCCAAGGCCCCCAAAGTAGTGATCCTA
AGCAAGGCCTTGGAATACTTGCAAGCCCTGGTGGGGGCTGAGAAGAGGATGGCTACAGAGAAAAGACAGC
TCCGATGCCGGCAGCAGCAGTTGCAGAAAAGAATTGCATACCTCACTGGCTACTAAGAATTCGATATCAA
GCTTATCGATAATCAACCTCTGGATTACAAAATTTGTGAAAGATTGACTGGTATTCTTAACTATGTTGCT
CCTTTTACGCTATGTGGATACGCTGCTTTAATGCCTTTGTATCATGCTATTGCTTCCCGTATGGCTTTCA
TTTTCTCCTCCTTGTATAAATCCTGGTTGCTGTCTCTTTATGAGGAGTTGTGGCCCGTTGTCAGGCAACG
TGGCGTGGTGTGCACTGTGTTTGCTGACGCAACCCCCACTGGTTGGGGCATTGCCACCACCTGTCAGCTC
CTTTCCGGGACTTTCGCTTTCCCCCTCCCTATTGCCACGGCGGAACTCATCGCCGCCTGCCTTGCCCGCT
GCTGGACAGGGGCTCGGCTGTTGGGCACTGACAATTCCGTGGTGTTGTCGGGGAAATCATCGTCCTTTCC
TTGGCTGCTCGCCTGTGTTGCCACCTGGATTCTGCGCGGGACGTCCTTCTGCTACGTCCCTTCGGCCCTC
AATCCAGCGGACCTTCCTTCCCGCGGCCTGCTGCCGGCTCTGCGGCCTCTTCCGCGTCTTCGCCTTCGCC
CTCAGACGAGTCGGATCTCCCTTTGGGCCGCCTCCCCGCATCGATACCGTCGACCTCGAGACCTAGAAAA
ACATGGAGCAATCACAAGTAGCAATACAGCAGCTACCAATGCTGATTGTGCCTGGCTAGAAGCACAAGAG
GAGGAGGAGGTGGGTTTTCCAGTCACACCTCAGGTACCTTTAAGACCAATGACTTACAAGGCAGCTGTAG
ATCTTAGCCACTTTTTAAAAGAAAAGGGGGGACTGGAAGGGCTAATTCACTCCCAACGAAGACAAGATAT
CCTTGATCTGTGGATCTACCACACACAAGGCTACTTCCCTGATTGGCAGAACTACACACCAGGGCCAGGG
ATCAGATATCCACTGACCTTTGGATGGTGCTACAAGCTAGTACCAGTTGAGCAAGAGAAGGTAGAAGAAG
CCAATGAAGGAGAGAACACCCGCTTGTTACACCCTGTGAGCCTGCATGGGATGGATGACCCGGAGAGAGA
AGTATTAGAGTGGAGGTTTGACAGCCGCCTAGCATTTCATCACATGGCCCGAGAGCTGCATCCGGACTGT
ACTGGGTCTCTCTGGTTAGACCAGATCTGAGCCTGGGAGCTCTCTGGCTAACTAGGGAACCCACTGCTTA
AGCCTCAATAAAGCTTGCCTTGAGTGCTTCAAGTAGTGTGTGCCCGTCTGTTGTGTGACTCTGGTAACTA
GAGATCCCTCAGACCCTTTTAGTCAGTGTGGAAAATCTCTAGCAGGGCCCGTTTAAACCCGCTGATCAGC
CTCGACTGTGCCTTCTAGTTGCCAGCCATCTGTTGTTTGCCCCTCCCCCGTGCCTTCCTTGACCCTGGAA
GGTGCCACTCCCACTGTCCTTTCCTAATAAAATGAGGAAATTGCATCGCATTGTCTGAGTAGGTGTCATT
CTATTCTGGGGGGTGGGGTGGGGCAGGACAGCAAGGGGGAGGATTGGGAAGACAATAGCAGGCATGCTGG
GGATGCGGTGGGCTCTATGGCTTCTGAGGCGGAAAGAACCAGCTGGGGCTCTAGGGGGTATCCCC
[124 nt withheld, positions 3496-3619]
C
[91 nt withheld, positions 3621-3711]
A
[49 nt withheld, positions 3713-3761]
CCTTTGACGTTGGAGTCCACGTTCTTT
[37 nt withheld, positions 3789-3825]
ACCCTATCTCGGTCTATTCTTTTGATTTATAAGGGATTTTGCCGATTTCGGCCTATTGGTTAAAAAATGA
GCTGATTTAACAAAAATTTAACGCGAATTAATTCTGTGGAATGTGTGTCAGTTAGGGTGTGGAAAGTCCC
CAGGCTCCCCAGCAGGCAGAAGTATGCAAAGCATGCATCTCAATTAGTCAGCAACCAGGTGTGGAAAGTC
CCCAGGCTCCCCAGCAGGCAGAAGTATGCAAAGCATGCATCTCAATTAGTCAGCAACCATAGTCCCGCCC
CTAACTCCGCCCATCCCGCCCCTAACTCCGCCCAGTTCCGCCCATTCTCCGCCCCATGGCTGACTAATTT
TTTTTATTTATGCAGAGGCCGAGGCCGCCTCTGCCTCTGAGCTATTCCAGAAGTAGTGAGGAGGCTTTTT
TGGAGGCCTAGGCTTTTGCAAAAAGCTCCCGGGAGCTTGTATATCCATTTTCGGATCTGATCAGCACGTG
TTGACAATTAATCATCGGCATAGTATATCGGCATAGTATAATACGACAAGGTGAGGAACTAAACCATGGC
CAAGTTGACCAGTGCCGTTCCGGTGCTCACCGCGCGCGACGTCGCCGGAGCGGTCGAGTTCTGGACCGAC
CGGCTCGGGTTCTCCCGGGACTTCGTGGAGGACGACTTCGCCGGTGTGGTCCGGGACGACGTGACCCTGT
TCATCAGCGCGGTCCAGGACCAGGTGGTGCCGGACAACACCCTGGCCTGGGTGTGGGTGCGCGGCCTGGA
CGAGCTGTACGCCGAGTGGTCGGAGGTCGTGTCCACGAACTTCCGGGACGCCTCCGGGCCGGCCATGACC
GAGATCGGCGAGCAGCCGTGGGGGCGGGAGTTCGCCCTGCGCGACCCGGCCGGCAACTGCGTGCACTTCG
TGGCCGAGGAGCAGGACTGACACGTGCTACGAGATTTCGATTCCACCGCCGCCTTCTATGAAAGGTTGGG
CTTCGGAATCGTTTTCCGGGACGCCGGCTGGATGATCCTCCAGCGCGGGGATCTCATGCTGGAGTTCTTC
GCCCACCCCAACTTGTTTATTGCAGCTTATAATGGTTACAAATAAAGCAATAGCATCACAAATTTCACAA
ATAAAGCATTTTTTTCACTGCATTCTAGTTGTGGTTTGTCCAAACTCATCAATGTATCTTATCATGTCTG
TATACCGTCGACCTCTAGCTAGAGCTTGGCGTAATCATGGTCATAGCTGTTTCCTGTGTGAAATTGTTAT
CCGCTCACAATTCCACACAACATACGAGCCGGAAGCATAAAGTGTAAAGCCTGGGGTGCCTAATGAGTGA
GCTAACTCACATTAATTGCGTTGCGCTCACTGCCCGCTTTCCAGTCGGGAAACCTGTCGTGCCAGCTGCA
TTAATGAATCGGCCAACGCGCGGGGAGAGGCGGTTTGCGTATTGGGCGCTCTTCCGCTTCCTCGCTCACT
GACTCGCTGCGCTCGGTCGTTCGGCTGCGGCGAGCGGTATCAGCTCACTCAAAGGCGGTAATACGGTTAT
CCACAGAATCAGGGGATAACGCAGGAAAGAACATGTGAGCAAAAGGCCAGCAAAAGGCCAGGAACCGTAA
AAAGGCCGCGTTGCTGGCGTTTTTCCATAGGCTCCGCCCCCCTGACGAGCATCACAAAAATCGACGCTCA
AGTCAGAGGTGGCGAAACCCGACAGGACTATAAAGATACCAGGCGTTTCCCCCTGGAAGCTCCCTCGTGC
GCTCTCCTGTTCCGACCCTGCCGCTTACCGGATACCTGTCCGCCTTTCTCCCTTCGGGAAGCGTGGCGCT
TTCTCATAGCTCACGCTGTAGGTATCTCAGTTCGGTGTAGGTCGTTCGCTCCAAGCTGGGCTGTGTGCAC
GAACCCCCCGTTCAGCCCGACCGCTGCGCCTTATCCGGTAACTATCGTCTTGAGTCCAACCCGGTAAGAC
ACGACTTATCGCCACTGGCAGCAGCCACTGGTAACAGGATTAGCAGAGCGAGGTATGTAGGCGGTGCTAC
AGAGTTCTTGAAGTGGTGGCCTAACTACGGCTACACTAGAAGAACAGTATTTGGTATCTGCGCTCTGCTG
AAGCCAGTTACCTTCGGAAAAAGAGTTGGTAGCTCTTGATCCGGCAAACAAACCACCGCTGGTAGCGGTG
GTTTTTTTGTTTGCAAGCAGCAGATTACGCGCAGAAAAAAAGGATCTCAAGAAGATCCTTTGATCTTTTC
TACGGGGTCTGACGCTCAGTGGAACGAAAACTCACGTTAAGGGATTTTGGTCATGAGATTATCAAAAAGG
ATCTTCACCTAGATCCTTTTAAATTAAAAATGAAGTTTTAAATCAATCTAAAGTATATATGAGTAAACTT
GGTCTGACAGTTACCAATGCTTAATCAGTGAGGCACCTATCTCAGCGATCTGTCTATTTCGTTCATCCAT
AGTTGCCTGACTCCCCGTCGTGTAGATAACTACGATACGGGAGGGCTTACCATCTGGCCCCAGTGCTGCA
ATGATACCGCGAGACCCACGCTCACCGGCTCCAGATTTATCAGCAATAAACCAGCCAGCCGGAAGGGCCG
AGCGCAGAAGTGGTCCTGCAACTTTATCCGCCTCCATCCAGTCTATTAATTGTTGCCGGGAAGCTAGAGT
AAGTAGTTCGCCAGTTAATAGTTTGCGCAACGTTGTTGCCATTGCTACAGGCATCGTGGTGTCACGCTCG
TCGTTTGGTATGGCTTCATTCAGCTCCGGTTCCCAACGATCAAGGCGAGTTACATGATCCCCCATGTTGT
GCAAAAAAGCGGTTAGCTCCTTCGGTCCTCCGATCGTTGTCAGAAGTAAGTTGGCCGCAGTGTTATCACT
CATGGTTATGGCAGCACTGCATAATTCTCTTACTGTCATGCCATCCGTAAGATGCTTTTCTGTGACTGGT
GAGTACTCAACCAAGTCATTCTGAGAATAGTGTATGCGGCGACCGAGTTGCTCTTGCCCGGCGTCAATAC
GGGATAATACCGCGCCACATAGCAGAACTTTAAAAGTGCTCATCATTGGAAAACGTTCTTCGGGGCGAAA
ACTCTCAAGGATCTTACCGCTGTTGAGATCCAGTTCGATGTAACCCACTCGTGCACCCAACTGATCTTCA
GCATCTTTTACTTTCACCAGCGTTTCTGGGTGAGCAAAAACAGGAAGGCAAAATGCCGCAAAAAAGGGAA
TAAGGGCGACACGGAAATGTTGAATACTCATACTCTTCCTTTTTCAATATTATTGAAGCATTTATCAGGG
TTATTGTCTCATGAGCGGATACATATTTGAATGTATTTAGAAAAATAAACAAATAGGGGTTCCGCGCACA
TTTCCCCGAAAAGTGCCACCTGACGTCGACGGATCGGGAGATCTCCCGATCCCCTATGGTGCACTCTCAG
TACAATCTGCTCTGATGCCGCATAGTTAAGCCAGTATCTGCTCCCTGCTTGTGTGTTGGAGGTCGCTGAG
TAGTGCGCGAGCAAAATTTAAGCTACAACAAGGCAAGGCTTGACCGACAATTGCATGAAGAATCTGCTTA
GGGTTAGGCGTTTTGCGCTGCTTCGCGATGTACGGGCCAGATATACGCGTTGACATTGATTATTGACTAG
TTATTAATAGTAATCAATTACGGGGTCATTAGTTCATAGCCCATATATGGAGTTCCGCGTTACATAACTT
ACGGTAAATGGCCCGCCTGGCTGACCGCCCAACGACCCCCGCCCATTGACGTCAATAATGACGTATGTTC
CCATAGTAACGCCAATAGGGACTTTCCATTGACGTCAATGGGTGGAGTATTTACGGTAAACTGCCCACTT
GGCAGTACATCAAGTGTATCATATGCCAAGTACGCCCCCTATTGACGTCAATGACGGTAAATGGCCCGCC
TGGCATTATGCCCAGTACATGACCTTATGGGACTTTCCTACTTGGCAGTACATCTACGTATTAGTCATCG
CTATTACCATGGTGATGCGGTTTTGGCAGTACATCAATGGGCGTGGATAGCGGTTTGACTCACGGGGATT
TCCAAGTCTCCACCCCATTGACGTCAATGGGAGTTTGTTTTGGCACCAAAATCAACGGGACTTTCCAAAA
TGTCGTAACAACTCCGCCCCATTGACGCAAATGGGCGGTAGGCGTGTACGGTGGGAGGTCTATATAAGCA
GCGCGTTTTGCCTGTACTGGGTCTCTCTGGTTAGACCAGATCTGAGCCTGGGAGCTCTCTGGCTAACTAG
GGAACCCACTGCTTAAGCCTCAATAAAGCTTGCCTTGAGTGCTTCAAGTAGTGTGTGCCCGTCTGTTGTG
TGACTCTGGTAACTAGAGATCCCTCAGACCCTTTTAGTCAGTGTGGAAAATCTCTAGCAGTGGCGCCCGA
ACAGGGACTTGAAAGCGAAAGGGAAACCAGAGGAGCTCTCTCGACGCAGGACTCGGCTTGCTGAAGCGCG
CACGGCAAGAGGCGAGGGGCGGCGACTGGTGAGTACGCCAAAAATTTTGACTAGCGGAGGCTAGAAGGAG
AGAGATGGGTGCGAGAGCGTCAGTATTAAGCGGGGGAGAATTAGATCGCGATGGGAAAAAATTCGGTTAA
GGCCAGGGGGAAAGAAAAAATATAAATTAAAACATATAGTATGGGCAAGCAGGGAGCTAGAACGATTCGC
AGTTAATCCTGGCCTGTTAGAAACATCAGAAGGCTGTAGACAAATACTGGGACAGCTACAACCATCCCTT
CAGACAGGATCAGAAGAACTTAGATCATTATATAATACAGTAGCAACCCTCTATTGTGTGCATCAAAGGA
TAGAGATAAAAGACACCAAGGAAGCTTTAGACAAGATAGAGGAAGAGCAAAACAAAAGTAAGACCACCGC
ACAGCAAGCGGCCGCTGATCTTCAGACCTGGAGGAGGAGATATGAGGGACAATTGGAGAAGTGAATTATA
TAAATATAAAGTAGTAAAAATTGAACCATTAGGAGTAGCACCCACCAAGGCAAAGAGAAGAGTGGTGCAG
AGAGAAAAAAGAGCAGTGGGAATAGGAGCTTTGTTCCTTGGGTTCTTGGGAGCAGCAGGAAGCACTATGG
GCGCAGCGTCAATGACGCTGACGGTACAGGCCAGACAATTATTGTCTGGTATAGTGCAGCAGCAGAACAA
TTTGCTGAGGGCTATTGAGGCGCAACAGCATCTGTTGCAACTCACAGTCTGGGGCATCAAGCAGCTCCAG
GCAAGAATCCTGGCTGTGGAAAGATACCTAAAGGATCAACAGCTCCTGGGGATTTGGGGTTGCTCTGGAA
AACTCATTTGCACCACTGCTGTGCCTTGGAATGCTAGTTGGAGTAATAAATCTCTGGAACAGATTTGGAA
TCACACGACCTGGATGGAGTGGGACAGAGAAATTAACAATTACACAAGCTTAATACACTCCTTAATTGAA
GAATCGCAAAACCAGCAAGAAAAGAATGAACAAGAATTATTGGAATTAGATAAATGGGCAAGTTTGTGGA
ATTGGTTTAACATAACAAATTGGCTGTGGTATATAAAATTATTCATAATGATAGTAGGAGGCTTGGTAGG
TTTAAGAATAGTTTTTGCTGTACTTTCTATAGTGAATAGAGTTAGGCAGGGATATTC
Features (pLannotate 1.2.2; 32 found; start..end, strand, type, name):
     17..117     +  CDS            Rev (fragment): human immunodeficiency virus 1 (HIV-1) Rev protein; rev; enhances nuclear export of unspliced and incompletely spliced viral mRNAs
    167..284     +  misc_feature   cPPT/CTS: central polypurine tract and central termination sequence of HIV-1
    341..611     +  protein_bind   tetracycline response element: contains seven copies of the tetracycline operator tetO tetracycline repressor TetR
    622..639     +  misc_feature   MCS (fragment): pUC18/19 multiple cloning site
    644..682     +  promoter       minimal CMV promoter: human cytomegalovirus (CMV) immediate early promoter
    782..1873    +  CDS            MYCL: MYCL_HUMAN - Also known as BHLHE38, LMYC, MYCL1. Experimental evidence at protein level: Swiss-Prot protein existence level 1. From Homo sapiens (Human).
   1877..1901    +  misc_feature   MCS (fragment): pBluescript multiple cloning site
   1901..2489    +  misc_feature   WPRE: woodchuck hepatitis virus posttranscriptional regulatory element
   2426..3007    +  CDS            nef (fragment): NEF_HV1H2 - Experimental evidence at protein level: Swiss-Prot protein existence level 1. Extracellular Nef protein targets CD4(+) T-lymphocytes for apoptosis by interacting with CXCR4 surface receptors. From Human immunodeficiency virus type 1 group M subtype B (isolate HXB2) (HIV-1).
   3014..3194    +  LTR            5' LTR (truncated): truncated 5' long terminal repeat (LTR) from HIV-1
   3226..3450    +  polyA_signal   bGH poly(A) signal: bovine growth hormone polyadenylation signal
   3454..3475    +  promoter       SV40 promoter (fragment): SV40 enhancer and early promoter
   3496..3924    +  rep_origin     f1 ori (sequence partly withheld): f1 bacteriophage origin of replication; arrow indicates direction of (+) strand synthesis
   3938..4267    +  promoter       SV40 promoter: SV40 enhancer and early promoter
   4315..4362    +  promoter       EM7 promoter: synthetic bacterial promoter&nbsp
   4381..4755    +  CDS            BleoR: antibiotic-binding protein; Sh ble from Streptoalloteichus hindustanus; confers resistance to bleomycin, phleomycin, and Zeocin™
   4765..4890    +  CDS            ble (fragment): BLE_KLEPN - Experimental evidence at protein level: Swiss-Prot protein existence level 1. Binding protein with a strong affinity to the bleomycin family of antibiotics. Binds to CL990; an antimitotic-antibiotic compound. From Klebsiella pneumoniae.
   4885..5006    +  polyA_signal   SV40 poly(A) signal: SV40 polyadenylation signal
   5079..5095    -  protein_bind   lac operator: The lac repressor binds to the lac operator to inhibit transcription in E. coli. This inhibition can be relieved by adding lactose or isopropyl-β-D-thiogalactopyranoside (IPTG). lac repressor encoded by lacI
   5103..5133    -  promoter       lac promoter: promoter for the E. coli lac operon
   5148..5169    -  protein_bind   CAP binding site: CAP binding activates transcription in the presence of cAMP. E. coli catabolite activator protein
   5182..5274    -  CDS            lacI (fragment): lac repressor; lacI; The lac repressor binds to the lac operator to inhibit transcription in E. coli. This inhibition can be relieved by adding lactose or isopropyl-β-D-thiogalactopyranoside (IPTG).
   5457..6045    -  rep_origin     ori: high-copy-number ColE1/pMB1/pBR322/pUC origin of replication
   6216..7076    -  CDS            AmpR: β-lactamase; bla; confers resistance to ampicillin, carbenicillin, and related antibiotics
   7077..7181    -  promoter       AmpR promoter: bla
   7240..7292    -  misc_feature   bom (fragment): basis of mobility region from pBR322
   7447..7826    +  enhancer       CMV enhancer: human cytomegalovirus immediate early enhancer
   7827..8026    +  promoter       CMV promoter: human cytomegalovirus (CMV) immediate early promoter
   8044..8224    +  LTR            5' LTR (truncated): truncated 5' long terminal repeat (LTR) from HIV-1
   8271..8396    +  misc_feature   HIV-1 Ψ: packaging signal of human immunodeficiency virus type 1
   8380..8743    +  CDS            HIV-1 gag (fragment): gag protein from human immunodeficiency virus 1; gag
   8889..9122    +  misc_feature   RRE: The Rev response element (RRE) of HIV-1 allows for Rev-dependent mRNA export from the nucleus to the cytoplasm.
