[The description below was written by a language model from this plasmid's Addgene catalogue record and pLannotate feature annotations shown in this document.]
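Description:
pFUW-tetO-L-MYC is a lentiviral transfer plasmid built on the pFUW-tetO backbone for doxycycline-inducible expression of human L-MYC (MYCL) in mammalian cells. The full sequence record is about 9.5 kb. In bacteria it is maintained through a high-copy ColE1/pUC-type origin and selected with ampicillin via the β-lactamase gene. An f1 origin is also present. Outside the viral genome the backbone carries an SV40 promoter/EM7 promoter–BleoR cassette with an SV40 poly(A) signal. This cassette would confer Zeocin/bleomycin resistance on cells carrying the plasmid itself, but it would not be packaged into virus.

The viral genome is transcribed from a CMV enhancer/promoter fused to a truncated HIV-1 5' LTR. It is followed by the Ψ packaging signal with a gag fragment, the Rev response element for Rev-dependent nuclear export of the genomic RNA, and the cPPT/CTS. The downstream LTR is annotated only as a truncated LTR, preceded by nef-derived sequence and followed by a bGH poly(A) signal.

The expression cassette consists of a tetracycline response element with seven tetO copies joined to a minimal CMV promoter (TRE-mCMV). This drives the roughly 1.1 kb MYCL coding sequence, which was cloned through EcoRI sites, and a WPRE downstream enhances transcript expression. No epitope tag or reporter is annotated. The plasmid does not encode a tetracycline-controlled transactivator, so one must be supplied separately for doxycycline to induce expression. The associated publication concerns direct reprogramming of fibroblasts into antigen-presenting dendritic cells, which suggests use as an inducible transcription factor vector in cell-fate conversion experiments.
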