Addgene plasmid #139817: pFUW-tetO-L-MYC
Purpose: doxycycline-inducible expression of Human L-MYC in mammalian cells
Depositing lab: Filipe Pereira. Depositing organization: Lund University. Publication: Direct reprogramming of fibroblasts into antigen-presenting dendritic cells. Rosa FF, Pires CF, Kurochkin I, Ferreira AG, Gomes AM, Palma LG, Shaiv K, Solanas L, Azenha C, Papatsenko D, Schulz O, Reis e Sousa C, Pereira CF. Sci Immunol. 2018 Dec 7;3(30). pii: 3/30/eaau4292. doi: 10.1126/sciimmunol.aau4292. PubMed 30530727.
Backbone
  Vector backbone: pFUW-tetO
  Vector type: Mammalian Expression, Lentiviral
Growth in bacteria
  Bacterial resistance: Ampicillin, 100 μg/mL
  Growth temperature: 37°C
  Growth strain: NEB Stable
  Copy number: High Copy
Gene/Insert
  Gene/Insert name: L-MYC
  Species: H. sapiens (human)
  Insert size (bp): 1095
  GenBank ID: NM_001033081.2
  Entrez Gene: MYCL (a.k.a. L-Myc, LMYC, MYCL1, bHLHe38)
  Promoter: TRE-mCMV
  Cloning method: Restriction Enzyme; 5′ cloning site EcoRI (unknown if destroyed); 3′ cloning site EcoRI (unknown if destroyed)
  Sequencing primers: 5′ TCCACGCTGTTTTGACCTCC
Terms and licenses: Academic/Nonprofit Terms; Industry Terms: Not Available to Industry
How to cite: pFUW-tetO-L-MYC was a gift from Filipe Pereira (Addgene plasmid # 139817 ; http://n2t.net/addgene:139817 ; RRID:Addgene_139817)
